Addgene plasmid #128842: pX330-Utf1 gRNA
Purpose: gRNA for targeting mouse Utf1 locus using CRISPR-cas technique
Depositing lab: Yossi Buganim. Publication: Direct Induction of the Three Pre-implantation Blastocyst Cell Types from Fibroblasts. Benchetrit H, Jaber M, Zayat V, Sebban S, Pushett A, Makedonski K, Zakheim Z, Radwan A, Maoz N, Lasry R, Renous N, Inbar M, Ram O, Kaplan T, Buganim Y. Cell Stem Cell. 2019 Jun 6;24(6):983-994.e7. doi: 10.1016/j.stem.2019.03.018. Epub 2019 Apr 25. PubMed 31031139.
Backbone
  Vector backbone: pX330
  Vector type: CRISPR
Growth in bacteria
  Bacterial resistance: Ampicillin, 100 μg/mL
  Growth temperature: 37°C
  Growth strain: NEB Stable
  Copy number: High Copy
Gene/Insert
  Gene/Insert name: Utf1 gRNA
  gRNA/shRNA sequence: CACCGCCATCCCCATCTCAAACCT
  Species: M. musculus (mouse)
  Entrez Gene: Utf1 (a.k.a. AI505934)
  Cloning method: Restriction Enzyme; 5′ cloning site Unknown (unknown if destroyed); 3′ cloning site Unknown (unknown if destroyed)
  Sequencing primers: 5′ n/a
Terms and licenses: Academic/Nonprofit Terms; Industry Terms: Not Available to Industry
How to cite: pX330-Utf1 gRNA was a gift from Yossi Buganim (Addgene plasmid # 128842 ; http://n2t.net/addgene:128842 ; RRID:Addgene_128842)
