[The description below was written by a language model from this plasmid's Addgene catalogue record and pLannotate feature annotations shown in this document.]
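Description:
pX330-Utf1 gRNA is an all-in-one CRISPR/Cas9 expression plasmid built on the pX330 backbone, carrying a single guide RNA directed against the mouse Utf1 locus. It is intended for delivery into mammalian cells, and it is propagated in E. coli as a high-copy plasmid through a ColE1/pUC-type origin with ampicillin selection (AmpR under its own bla promoter). An f1 phage origin is also present, along with short pBR322-derived bom and rop remnants that are not functional modules. A single AAV2 inverted terminal repeat lies downstream of the Cas9 cassette. With only one ITR annotated, the plasmid should not be regarded as an AAV packaging vector.

The payload consists of two expression units. A human U6 RNA polymerase III promoter drives the guide, with the Utf1-specific spacer sitting in the short gap between the promoter and the Streptococcus pyogenes gRNA scaffold; a partial second scaffold fragment follows. Downstream, a hybrid promoter made of the CMV enhancer, the chicken β-actin promoter and a hybrid CBA/MVM intron drives S. pyogenes Cas9. The annotation tool labels Cas9 as adjoining N- and C-terminal portions, but these form one continuous coding sequence, ending in a nucleoplasmin nuclear localization signal and terminated by the bGH polyadenylation signal. There is no mammalian selection marker or fluorescent reporter annotated.

Two sequence records are provided, an NGS result and an assembled sequence about 44 nt longer. They differ within the chicken β-actin promoter, which appears fragmented in the NGS record. The stated use is cutting at mouse Utf1. The record does not specify the intended edit or any donor template.
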