Features (pLannotate 1.2.2; 19 found; start..end, strand, type, name):
      9..249     +  promoter       U6 promoter: RNA polymerase III promoter for human U6 snRNA
    278..353     +  misc_RNA       gRNA scaffold: guide RNA scaffold for the Streptococcus pyogenes CRISPR/Cas9 system
    360..403     +  misc_RNA       gRNA scaffold (fragment): guide RNA scaffold for the Streptococcus pyogenes CRISPR/Cas9 system
    450..735     +  enhancer       CMV enhancer: human cytomegalovirus immediate early enhancer; contains an 18-bp deletion relative to the standard CMV enhancer
    737..857     +  promoter       chicken β-actin promoter (fragment): contains a 21-bp deletion relative to the standard chicken β-actin promoter
    844..970     +  promoter       chicken β-actin promoter (fragment): No description available
    971..1198    +  intron         hybrid intron: hybrid between chicken β-actin (CBA) and minute virus of mice (MMV) introns (Gray et al., 2011)
   1336..2937    +  CDS            Cas9(N): N-terminal portion of Streptococcus pyogenes Cas9 (Zetsche et al., 2015)
   2938..5436    +  CDS            Cas9(C): C-terminal portion of Streptococcus pyogenes Cas9 (Zetsche et al., 2015)
   5437..5484    +  CDS            nucleoplasmin NLS: bipartite nuclear localization signal from nucleoplasmin
   5518..5629    +  polyA_signal   bGH poly(A) signal: bovine growth hormone polyadenylation signal
   5734..5874    +  repeat_region  AAV2 ITR: inverted terminal repeat of adeno-associated virus serotype 2 inverted
   5879..5930    -  misc_feature   bom (fragment): basis of mobility region from pBR322
   5949..6404    +  rep_origin     f1 ori (sequence partly withheld): f1 bacteriophage origin of replication; arrow indicates direction of (+) strand synthesis
   6405..6454    -  misc_feature   bom (fragment): basis of mobility region from pBR322
   6556..6591    -  CDS            rop (fragment): Rop protein, which maintains plasmids at low copy number; rop
   6686..6790    +  promoter       AmpR promoter: bla
   6791..7651    +  CDS            AmpR: β-lactamase; bla; confers resistance to ampicillin, carbenicillin, and related antibiotics
   7822..8410    +  rep_origin     ori: high-copy-number ColE1/pMB1/pBR322/pUC origin of replication
>Addgene plasmid #128842 | pX330-Utf1 gRNA | addgene full sequence | sequence record 255011 | Addgene NGS Result
TCACATGTGAGGGCCTATTTCCCATGATTCCTTCATATTTGCATATACGATACAAGGCTGTTAGAGAGAT
AATTGGAATTAATTTGACTGTAAACACAAAGATATTAGTACAAAATACGTGACGTAGAAAGTAATAATTT
CTTGGGTAGTTTGCAGTTTTAAAATTATGTTTTAAAATGGACTATCATATGCTTACCGTAACTTGAAAGT
ATTTCGATTTCTTGGCTTTATATATCTTGTGGAAAGGACGAAACACCGCCATCCCCATCTCAAACCTGTT
TTAGAGCTAGAAATAGCAAGTTAAAATAAGGCTAGTCCGTTATCAACTTGAAAAAGTGGCACCGAGTCGG
TGCTTTTTTGTTTTAGAGCTAGAAATAGCAAGTTAAAATAAGGCTAGTCCGTTTTTAGCGCGTGCGCCAA
TTCTGCAGACAAATGGCTCTAGAGGTACCCGTTACATAACTTACGGTAAATGGCCCGCCTGGCTGACCGC
CCAACGACCCCCGCCCATTGACGTCAATAGTAACGCCAATAGGGACTTTCCATTGACGTCAATGGGTGGA
GTATTTACGGTAAACTGCCCACTTGGCAGTACATCAAGTGTATCATATGCCAAGTACGCCCCCTATTGAC
GTCAATGACGGTAAATGGCCCGCCTGGCATTGTGCCCAGTACATGACCTTATGGGACTTTCCTACTTGGC
AGTACATCTACGTATTAGTCATCGCTATTACCATGGTCGAGGTGAGCCCCACGTTCTGCTTCACTCTCCC
CATCTCCCCCCCCTCCCCACCCCCAATTTTGTATTTATTTATTTTTTAATTATTTTGTGCAGCGATGGGG
GCGGGGGGGGGGGGGGGCGAGGCGGAGAGGTGCGGCGGCAGCCAATCAGAGCGGCGCGCTCCGAAAGTTT
CCTTTTATGGCGAGGCGGCGGCGGCGGCGGCCCTATAAAAAGCGAAGCGCGCGGCGGGCGGGAGTCGCTG
CGCGCTGCCTTCGCCCCGTGCCCCGCTCCGCCGCCGCCTCGCGCCGCCCGCCCCGGCTCTGACTGACCGC
GTTACTCCCACAGGTGAGCGGGCGGGACGGCCCTTCTCCTCCGGGCTGTAATTAGCTGAGCAAGAGGTAA
GGGTTTAAGGGATGGTTGGTTGGTGGGGTATTAATGTTTAATTACCTGGAGCACCTGCCTGAAATCACTT
TTTTTCAGGTTGGACCGGTGCCACCATGGACTATAAGGACCACGACGGAGACTACAAGGATCATGATATT
GATTACAAAGACGATGACGATAAGATGGCCCCAAAGAAGAAGCGGAAGGTCGGTATCCACGGAGTCCCAG
CAGCCGACAAGAAGTACAGCATCGGCCTGGACATCGGCACCAACTCTGTGGGCTGGGCCGTGATCACCGA
CGAGTACAAGGTGCCCAGCAAGAAATTCAAGGTGCTGGGCAACACCGACCGGCACAGCATCAAGAAGAAC
CTGATCGGAGCCCTGCTGTTCGACAGCGGCGAAACAGCCGAGGCCACCCGGCTGAAGAGAACCGCCAGAA
GAAGATACACCAGACGGAAGAACCGGATCTGCTATCTGCAAGAGATCTTCAGCAACGAGATGGCCAAGGT
GGACGACAGCTTCTTCCACAGACTGGAAGAGTCCTTCCTGGTGGAAGAGGATAAGAAGCACGAGCGGCAC
CCCATCTTCGGCAACATCGTGGACGAGGTGGCCTACCACGAGAAGTACCCCACCATCTACCACCTGAGAA
AGAAACTGGTGGACAGCACCGACAAGGCCGACCTGCGGCTGATCTATCTGGCCCTGGCCCACATGATCAA
GTTCCGGGGCCACTTCCTGATCGAGGGCGACCTGAACCCCGACAACAGCGACGTGGACAAGCTGTTCATC
CAGCTGGTGCAGACCTACAACCAGCTGTTCGAGGAAAACCCCATCAACGCCAGCGGCGTGGACGCCAAGG
CCATCCTGTCTGCCAGACTGAGCAAGAGCAGACGGCTGGAAAATCTGATCGCCCAGCTGCCCGGCGAGAA
GAAGAATGGCCTGTTCGGAAACCTGATTGCCCTGAGCCTGGGCCTGACCCCCAACTTCAAGAGCAACTTC
GACCTGGCCGAGGATGCCAAACTGCAGCTGAGCAAGGACACCTACGACGACGACCTGGACAACCTGCTGG
CCCAGATCGGCGACCAGTACGCCGACCTGTTTCTGGCCGCCAAGAACCTGTCCGACGCCATCCTGCTGAG
CGACATCCTGAGAGTGAACACCGAGATCACCAAGGCCCCCCTGAGCGCCTCTATGATCAAGAGATACGAC
GAGCACCACCAGGACCTGACCCTGCTGAAAGCTCTCGTGCGGCAGCAGCTGCCTGAGAAGTACAAAGAGA
TTTTCTTCGACCAGAGCAAGAACGGCTACGCCGGCTACATTGACGGCGGAGCCAGCCAGGAAGAGTTCTA
CAAGTTCATCAAGCCCATCCTGGAAAAGATGGACGGCACCGAGGAACTGCTCGTGAAGCTGAACAGAGAG
GACCTGCTGCGGAAGCAGCGGACCTTCGACAACGGCAGCATCCCCCACCAGATCCACCTGGGAGAGCTGC
ACGCCATTCTGCGGCGGCAGGAAGATTTTTACCCATTCCTGAAGGACAACCGGGAAAAGATCGAGAAGAT
CCTGACCTTCCGCATCCCCTACTACGTGGGCCCTCTGGCCAGGGGAAACAGCAGATTCGCCTGGATGACC
AGAAAGAGCGAGGAAACCATCACCCCCTGGAACTTCGAGGAAGTGGTGGACAAGGGCGCTTCCGCCCAGA
GCTTCATCGAGCGGATGACCAACTTCGATAAGAACCTGCCCAACGAGAAGGTGCTGCCCAAGCACAGCCT
GCTGTACGAGTACTTCACCGTGTATAACGAGCTGACCAAAGTGAAATACGTGACCGAGGGAATGAGAAAG
CCCGCCTTCCTGAGCGGCGAGCAGAAAAAGGCCATCGTGGACCTGCTGTTCAAGACCAACCGGAAAGTGA
CCGTGAAGCAGCTGAAAGAGGACTACTTCAAGAAAATCGAGTGCTTCGACTCCGTGGAAATCTCCGGCGT
GGAAGATCGGTTCAACGCCTCCCTGGGCACATACCACGATCTGCTGAAAATTATCAAGGACAAGGACTTC
CTGGACAATGAGGAAAACGAGGACATTCTGGAAGATATCGTGCTGACCCTGACACTGTTTGAGGACAGAG
AGATGATCGAGGAACGGCTGAAAACCTATGCCCACCTGTTCGACGACAAAGTGATGAAGCAGCTGAAGCG
GCGGAGATACACCGGCTGGGGCAGGCTGAGCCGGAAGCTGATCAACGGCATCCGGGACAAGCAGTCCGGC
AAGACAATCCTGGATTTCCTGAAGTCCGACGGCTTCGCCAACAGAAACTTCATGCAGCTGATCCACGACG
ACAGCCTGACCTTTAAAGAGGACATCCAGAAAGCCCAGGTGTCCGGCCAGGGCGATAGCCTGCACGAGCA
CATTGCCAATCTGGCCGGCAGCCCCGCCATTAAGAAGGGCATCCTGCAGACAGTGAAGGTGGTGGACGAG
CTCGTGAAAGTGATGGGCCGGCACAAGCCCGAGAACATCGTGATCGAAATGGCCAGAGAGAACCAGACCA
CCCAGAAGGGACAGAAGAACAGCCGCGAGAGAATGAAGCGGATCGAAGAGGGCATCAAAGAGCTGGGCAG
CCAGATCCTGAAAGAACACCCCGTGGAAAACACCCAGCTGCAGAACGAGAAGCTGTACCTGTACTACCTG
CAGAATGGGCGGGATATGTACGTGGACCAGGAACTGGACATCAACCGGCTGTCCGACTACGATGTGGACC
ATATCGTGCCTCAGAGCTTTCTGAAGGACGACTCCATCGACAACAAGGTGCTGACCAGAAGCGACAAGAA
CCGGGGCAAGAGCGACAACGTGCCCTCCGAAGAGGTCGTGAAGAAGATGAAGAACTACTGGCGGCAGCTG
CTGAACGCCAAGCTGATTACCCAGAGAAAGTTCGACAATCTGACCAAGGCCGAGAGAGGCGGCCTGAGCG
AACTGGATAAGGCCGGCTTCATCAAGAGACAGCTGGTGGAAACCCGGCAGATCACAAAGCACGTGGCACA
GATCCTGGACTCCCGGATGAACACTAAGTACGACGAGAATGACAAGCTGATCCGGGAAGTGAAAGTGATC
ACCCTGAAGTCCAAGCTGGTGTCCGATTTCCGGAAGGATTTCCAGTTTTACAAAGTGCGCGAGATCAACA
ACTACCACCACGCCCACGACGCCTACCTGAACGCCGTCGTGGGAACCGCCCTGATCAAAAAGTACCCTAA
GCTGGAAAGCGAGTTCGTGTACGGCGACTACAAGGTGTACGACGTGCGGAAGATGATCGCCAAGAGCGAG
CAGGAAATCGGCAAGGCTACCGCCAAGTACTTCTTCTACAGCAACATCATGAACTTTTTCAAGACCGAGA
TTACCCTGGCCAACGGCGAGATCCGGAAGCGGCCTCTGATCGAGACAAACGGCGAAACCGGGGAGATCGT
GTGGGATAAGGGCCGGGATTTTGCCACCGTGCGGAAAGTGCTGAGCATGCCCCAAGTGAATATCGTGAAA
AAGACCGAGGTGCAGACAGGCGGCTTCAGCAAAGAGTCTATCCTGCCCAAGAGGAACAGCGATAAGCTGA
TCGCCAGAAAGAAGGACTGGGACCCTAAGAAGTACGGCGGCTTCGACAGCCCCACCGTGGCCTATTCTGT
GCTGGTGGTGGCCAAAGTGGAAAAGGGCAAGTCCAAGAAACTGAAGAGTGTGAAAGAGCTGCTGGGGATC
ACCATCATGGAAAGAAGCAGCTTCGAGAAGAATCCCATCGACTTTCTGGAAGCCAAGGGCTACAAAGAAG
TGAAAAAGGACCTGATCATCAAGCTGCCTAAGTACTCCCTGTTCGAGCTGGAAAACGGCCGGAAGAGAAT
GCTGGCCTCTGCCGGCGAACTGCAGAAGGGAAACGAACTGGCCCTGCCCTCCAAATATGTGAACTTCCTG
TACCTGGCCAGCCACTATGAGAAGCTGAAGGGCTCCCCCGAGGATAATGAGCAGAAACAGCTGTTTGTGG
AACAGCACAAGCACTACCTGGACGAGATCATCGAGCAGATCAGCGAGTTCTCCAAGAGAGTGATCCTGGC
CGACGCTAATCTGGACAAAGTGCTGTCCGCCTACAACAAGCACCGGGATAAGCCCATCAGAGAGCAGGCC
GAGAATATCATCCACCTGTTTACCCTGACCAATCTGGGAGCCCCTGCCGCCTTCAAGTACTTTGACACCA
CCATCGACCGGAAGAGGTACACCAGCACCAAAGAGGTGCTGGACGCCACCCTGATCCACCAGAGCATCAC
CGGCCTGTACGAGACACGGATCGACCTGTCTCAGCTGGGAGGCGACAAAAGGCCGGCGGCCACGAAAAAG
GCCGGCCAGGCAAAAAAGAAAAAGTAAGAATTCCTAGAGCTCGCTGATCAGCCTCGACTGTGCCTTCTAG
TTGCCAGCCATCTGTTGTTTGCCCCTCCCCCGTGCCTTCCTTGACCCTGGAAGGTGCCACTCCCACTGTC
CTTTCCTAATAAAATGAGGAAATTGCATCGCATTGTCTGAGTAGGTGTCATTCTATTCTGGGGGGTGGGG
TGGGGCAGGACAGCAAGGGGGAGGATTGGGAAGAGAATAGCAGGCATGCTGGGGAGCGGCCGCAGGAACC
CCTAGTGATGGAGTTGGCCACTCCCTCTCTGCGCGCTCGCTCGCTCACTGAGGCCGGGCGACCAAAGGTC
GCCCGACGCCCGGGCTTTGCCCGGGCGGCCTCAGTGAGCGAGCGAGCGCGCAGCTGCCTGCAGGGGCGCC
TGATGCGGTATTTTCTCCTTACGCATCTGTGCGGTATTTCACACCGCATA
[95 nt withheld, positions 5931-6025]
T
[46 nt withheld, positions 6027-6072]
C
[141 nt withheld, positions 6074-6214]
CCTTTGACGTTGGAGTCCACGTTCTTT
[37 nt withheld, positions 6242-6278]
ACTCTATCTCGGGCTATTCTTTTGATTTATAAGGGATTTTGCCGATTTCGGTCTATTGGTTAAAAAATGA
GCTGATTTAACAAAAATTTAACGCGAATTTTAACAAAATATTAACGTTTACAATTTTATGGTGCACTCTC
AGTACAATCTGCTCTGATGCCGCATAGTTAAGCCAGCCCCGACACCCGCCAACACCCGCTGACGCGCCCT
GACGGGCTTGTCTGCTCCCGGCATCCGCTTACAGACAAGCTGTGACCGTCTCCGGGAGCTGCATGTGTCA
GAGGTTTTCACCGTCATCACCGAAACGCGCGAGACGAAAGGGCCTCGTGATACGCCTATTTTTATAGGTT
AATGTCATGATAATAATGGTTTCTTAGACGTCAGGTGGCACTTTTCGGGGAAATGTGCGCGGAACCCCTA
TTTGTTTATTTTTCTAAATACATTCAAATATGTATCCGCTCATGAGACAATAACCCTGATAAATGCTTCA
ATAATATTGAAAAAGGAAGAGTATGAGTATTCAACATTTCCGTGTCGCCCTTATTCCCTTTTTTGCGGCA
TTTTGCCTTCCTGTTTTTGCTCACCCAGAAACGCTGGTGAAAGTAAAAGATGCTGAAGATCAGTTGGGTG
CACGAGTGGGTTACATCGAACTGGATCTCAACAGCGGTAAGATCCTTGAGAGTTTTCGCCCCGAAGAACG
TTTTCCAATGATGAGCACTTTTAAAGTTCTGCTATGTGGCGCGGTATTATCCCGTATTGACGCCGGGCAA
GAGCAACTCGGTCGCCGCATACACTATTCTCAGAATGACTTGGTTGAGTACTCACCAGTCACAGAAAAGC
ATCTTACGGATGGCATGACAGTAAGAGAATTATGCAGTGCTGCCATAACCATGAGTGATAACACTGCGGC
CAACTTACTTCTGACAACGATCGGAGGACCGAAGGAGCTAACCGCTTTTTTGCACAACATGGGGGATCAT
GTAACTCGCCTTGATCGTTGGGAACCGGAGCTGAATGAAGCCATACCAAACGACGAGCGTGACACCACGA
TGCCTGTAGCAATGGCAACAACGTTGCGCAAACTATTAACTGGCGAACTACTTACTCTAGCTTCCCGGCA
ACAATTAATAGACTGGATGGAGGCGGATAAAGTTGCAGGACCACTTCTGCGCTCGGCCCTTCCGGCTGGC
TGGTTTATTGCTGATAAATCTGGAGCCGGTGAGCGTGGAAGCCGCGGTATCATTGCAGCACTGGGGCCAG
ATGGTAAGCCCTCCCGTATCGTAGTTATCTACACGACGGGGAGTCAGGCAACTATGGATGAACGAAATAG
ACAGATCGCTGAGATAGGTGCCTCACTGATTAAGCATTGGTAACTGTCAGACCAAGTTTACTCATATATA
CTTTAGATTGATTTAAAACTTCATTTTTAATTTAAAAGGATCTAGGTGAAGATCCTTTTTGATAATCTCA
TGACCAAAATCCCTTAACGTGAGTTTTCGTTCCACTGAGCGTCAGACCCCGTAGAAAAGATCAAAGGATC
TTCTTGAGATCCTTTTTTTCTGCGCGTAATCTGCTGCTTGCAAACAAAAAAACCACCGCTACCAGCGGTG
GTTTGTTTGCCGGATCAAGAGCTACCAACTCTTTTTCCGAAGGTAACTGGCTTCAGCAGAGCGCAGATAC
CAAATACTGTTCTTCTAGTGTAGCCGTAGTTAGGCCACCACTTCAAGAACTCTGTAGCACCGCCTACATA
CCTCGCTCTGCTAATCCTGTTACCAGTGGCTGCTGCCAGTGGCGATAAGTCGTGTCTTACCGGGTTGGAC
TCAAGACGATAGTTACCGGATAAGGCGCAGCGGTCGGGCTGAACGGGGGGTTCGTGCACACAGCCCAGCT
TGGAGCGAACGACCTACACCGAACTGAGATACCTACAGCGTGAGCTATGAGAAAGCGCCACGCTTCCCGA
AGGGAGAAAGGCGGACAGGTATCCGGTAAGCGGCAGGGTCGGAACAGGAGAGCGCACGAGGGAGCTTCCA
GGGGGAAACGCCTGGTATCTTTATAGTCCTGTCGGGTTTCGCCACCTCTGACTTGAGCGTCGATTTTTGT
GATGCTCGTCAGGGGGGCGGAGCCTATGGAAAAACGCCAGCAACGCGGCCTTTTTACGGTTCCTGGCCTT
TTGCTGGCCTTTTGC
