Features (pLannotate 1.2.2; 18 found; start..end, strand, type, name):
      9..249     +  promoter       U6 promoter: RNA polymerase III promoter for human U6 snRNA
    278..353     +  misc_RNA       gRNA scaffold: guide RNA scaffold for the Streptococcus pyogenes CRISPR/Cas9 system
    360..403     +  misc_RNA       gRNA scaffold (fragment): guide RNA scaffold for the Streptococcus pyogenes CRISPR/Cas9 system
    450..735     +  enhancer       CMV enhancer: human cytomegalovirus immediate early enhancer; contains an 18-bp deletion relative to the standard CMV enhancer
    737..1014    +  promoter       chicken β-actin promoter: No description available
   1015..1242    +  intron         hybrid intron: hybrid between chicken β-actin (CBA) and minute virus of mice (MMV) introns (Gray et al., 2011)
   1380..2981    +  CDS            Cas9(N): N-terminal portion of Streptococcus pyogenes Cas9 (Zetsche et al., 2015)
   2982..5480    +  CDS            Cas9(C): C-terminal portion of Streptococcus pyogenes Cas9 (Zetsche et al., 2015)
   5481..5528    +  CDS            nucleoplasmin NLS: bipartite nuclear localization signal from nucleoplasmin
   5562..5673    +  polyA_signal   bGH poly(A) signal: bovine growth hormone polyadenylation signal
   5778..5918    +  repeat_region  AAV2 ITR: inverted terminal repeat of adeno-associated virus serotype 2 inverted
   5923..5974    -  misc_feature   bom (fragment): basis of mobility region from pBR322
   5993..6448    +  rep_origin     f1 ori (sequence partly withheld): f1 bacteriophage origin of replication; arrow indicates direction of (+) strand synthesis
   6449..6498    -  misc_feature   bom (fragment): basis of mobility region from pBR322
   6600..6635    -  CDS            rop (fragment): Rop protein, which maintains plasmids at low copy number; rop
   6730..6834    +  promoter       AmpR promoter: bla
   6835..7695    +  CDS            AmpR: β-lactamase; bla; confers resistance to ampicillin, carbenicillin, and related antibiotics
   7866..8454    +  rep_origin     ori: high-copy-number ColE1/pMB1/pBR322/pUC origin of replication
>Addgene plasmid #128842 | pX330-Utf1 gRNA | addgene full sequence | sequence record 255013 | Addgene Assembled Sequence
TCACATGTGAGGGCCTATTTCCCATGATTCCTTCATATTTGCATATACGATACAAGGCTGTTAGAGAGAT
AATTGGAATTAATTTGACTGTAAACACAAAGATATTAGTACAAAATACGTGACGTAGAAAGTAATAATTT
CTTGGGTAGTTTGCAGTTTTAAAATTATGTTTTAAAATGGACTATCATATGCTTACCGTAACTTGAAAGT
ATTTCGATTTCTTGGCTTTATATATCTTGTGGAAAGGACGAAACACCGCCATCCCCATCTCAAACCTGTT
TTAGAGCTAGAAATAGCAAGTTAAAATAAGGCTAGTCCGTTATCAACTTGAAAAAGTGGCACCGAGTCGG
TGCTTTTTTGTTTTAGAGCTAGAAATAGCAAGTTAAAATAAGGCTAGTCCGTTTTTAGCGCGTGCGCCAA
TTCTGCAGACAAATGGCTCTAGAGGTACCCGTTACATAACTTACGGTAAATGGCCCGCCTGGCTGACCGC
CCAACGACCCCCGCCCATTGACGTCAATAGTAACGCCAATAGGGACTTTCCATTGACGTCAATGGGTGGA
GTATTTACGGTAAACTGCCCACTTGGCAGTACATCAAGTGTATCATATGCCAAGTACGCCCCCTATTGAC
GTCAATGACGGTAAATGGCCCGCCTGGCATTGTGCCCAGTACATGACCTTATGGGACTTTCCTACTTGGC
AGTACATCTACGTATTAGTCATCGCTATTACCATGGTCGAGGTGAGCCCCACGTTCTGCTTCACTCTCCC
CATCTCCCCCCCCTCCCCACCCCCAATTTTGTATTTATTTATTTTTTAATTATTTTGTGCAGCGATGGGG
GCGGGGGGGGGGGGGGGGCGCGCGCCAGGCGGGGGGGGGGGGGGGGGGGGGGGGGGGGGGGCGGGGCGGA
GAGGTGCGGCGGCAGCCAATCAGAGCGGCGCGCTCCGAAAGTTTCCTTTTATGGCGAGGCGGCGGCGGCG
GCGGCCCTATAAAAAGCGAAGCGCGCGGCGGGCGGGAGTCGCTGCGCGCTGCCTTCGCCCCGTGCCCCGC
TCCGCCGCCGCCTCGCGCCGCCCGCCCCGGCTCTGACTGACCGCGTTACTCCCACAGGTGAGCGGGCGGG
ACGGCCCTTCTCCTCCGGGCTGTAATTAGCTGAGCAAGAGGTAAGGGTTTAAGGGATGGTTGGTTGGTGG
GGTATTAATGTTTAATTACCTGGAGCACCTGCCTGAAATCACTTTTTTTCAGGTTGGACCGGTGCCACCA
TGGACTATAAGGACCACGACGGAGACTACAAGGATCATGATATTGATTACAAAGACGATGACGATAAGAT
GGCCCCAAAGAAGAAGCGGAAGGTCGGTATCCACGGAGTCCCAGCAGCCGACAAGAAGTACAGCATCGGC
CTGGACATCGGCACCAACTCTGTGGGCTGGGCCGTGATCACCGACGAGTACAAGGTGCCCAGCAAGAAAT
TCAAGGTGCTGGGCAACACCGACCGGCACAGCATCAAGAAGAACCTGATCGGAGCCCTGCTGTTCGACAG
CGGCGAAACAGCCGAGGCCACCCGGCTGAAGAGAACCGCCAGAAGAAGATACACCAGACGGAAGAACCGG
ATCTGCTATCTGCAAGAGATCTTCAGCAACGAGATGGCCAAGGTGGACGACAGCTTCTTCCACAGACTGG
AAGAGTCCTTCCTGGTGGAAGAGGATAAGAAGCACGAGCGGCACCCCATCTTCGGCAACATCGTGGACGA
GGTGGCCTACCACGAGAAGTACCCCACCATCTACCACCTGAGAAAGAAACTGGTGGACAGCACCGACAAG
GCCGACCTGCGGCTGATCTATCTGGCCCTGGCCCACATGATCAAGTTCCGGGGCCACTTCCTGATCGAGG
GCGACCTGAACCCCGACAACAGCGACGTGGACAAGCTGTTCATCCAGCTGGTGCAGACCTACAACCAGCT
GTTCGAGGAAAACCCCATCAACGCCAGCGGCGTGGACGCCAAGGCCATCCTGTCTGCCAGACTGAGCAAG
AGCAGACGGCTGGAAAATCTGATCGCCCAGCTGCCCGGCGAGAAGAAGAATGGCCTGTTCGGAAACCTGA
TTGCCCTGAGCCTGGGCCTGACCCCCAACTTCAAGAGCAACTTCGACCTGGCCGAGGATGCCAAACTGCA
GCTGAGCAAGGACACCTACGACGACGACCTGGACAACCTGCTGGCCCAGATCGGCGACCAGTACGCCGAC
CTGTTTCTGGCCGCCAAGAACCTGTCCGACGCCATCCTGCTGAGCGACATCCTGAGAGTGAACACCGAGA
TCACCAAGGCCCCCCTGAGCGCCTCTATGATCAAGAGATACGACGAGCACCACCAGGACCTGACCCTGCT
GAAAGCTCTCGTGCGGCAGCAGCTGCCTGAGAAGTACAAAGAGATTTTCTTCGACCAGAGCAAGAACGGC
TACGCCGGCTACATTGACGGCGGAGCCAGCCAGGAAGAGTTCTACAAGTTCATCAAGCCCATCCTGGAAA
AGATGGACGGCACCGAGGAACTGCTCGTGAAGCTGAACAGAGAGGACCTGCTGCGGAAGCAGCGGACCTT
CGACAACGGCAGCATCCCCCACCAGATCCACCTGGGAGAGCTGCACGCCATTCTGCGGCGGCAGGAAGAT
TTTTACCCATTCCTGAAGGACAACCGGGAAAAGATCGAGAAGATCCTGACCTTCCGCATCCCCTACTACG
TGGGCCCTCTGGCCAGGGGAAACAGCAGATTCGCCTGGATGACCAGAAAGAGCGAGGAAACCATCACCCC
CTGGAACTTCGAGGAAGTGGTGGACAAGGGCGCTTCCGCCCAGAGCTTCATCGAGCGGATGACCAACTTC
GATAAGAACCTGCCCAACGAGAAGGTGCTGCCCAAGCACAGCCTGCTGTACGAGTACTTCACCGTGTATA
ACGAGCTGACCAAAGTGAAATACGTGACCGAGGGAATGAGAAAGCCCGCCTTCCTGAGCGGCGAGCAGAA
AAAGGCCATCGTGGACCTGCTGTTCAAGACCAACCGGAAAGTGACCGTGAAGCAGCTGAAAGAGGACTAC
TTCAAGAAAATCGAGTGCTTCGACTCCGTGGAAATCTCCGGCGTGGAAGATCGGTTCAACGCCTCCCTGG
GCACATACCACGATCTGCTGAAAATTATCAAGGACAAGGACTTCCTGGACAATGAGGAAAACGAGGACAT
TCTGGAAGATATCGTGCTGACCCTGACACTGTTTGAGGACAGAGAGATGATCGAGGAACGGCTGAAAACC
TATGCCCACCTGTTCGACGACAAAGTGATGAAGCAGCTGAAGCGGCGGAGATACACCGGCTGGGGCAGGC
TGAGCCGGAAGCTGATCAACGGCATCCGGGACAAGCAGTCCGGCAAGACAATCCTGGATTTCCTGAAGTC
CGACGGCTTCGCCAACAGAAACTTCATGCAGCTGATCCACGACGACAGCCTGACCTTTAAAGAGGACATC
CAGAAAGCCCAGGTGTCCGGCCAGGGCGATAGCCTGCACGAGCACATTGCCAATCTGGCCGGCAGCCCCG
CCATTAAGAAGGGCATCCTGCAGACAGTGAAGGTGGTGGACGAGCTCGTGAAAGTGATGGGCCGGCACAA
GCCCGAGAACATCGTGATCGAAATGGCCAGAGAGAACCAGACCACCCAGAAGGGACAGAAGAACAGCCGC
GAGAGAATGAAGCGGATCGAAGAGGGCATCAAAGAGCTGGGCAGCCAGATCCTGAAAGAACACCCCGTGG
AAAACACCCAGCTGCAGAACGAGAAGCTGTACCTGTACTACCTGCAGAATGGGCGGGATATGTACGTGGA
CCAGGAACTGGACATCAACCGGCTGTCCGACTACGATGTGGACCATATCGTGCCTCAGAGCTTTCTGAAG
GACGACTCCATCGACAACAAGGTGCTGACCAGAAGCGACAAGAACCGGGGCAAGAGCGACAACGTGCCCT
CCGAAGAGGTCGTGAAGAAGATGAAGAACTACTGGCGGCAGCTGCTGAACGCCAAGCTGATTACCCAGAG
AAAGTTCGACAATCTGACCAAGGCCGAGAGAGGCGGCCTGAGCGAACTGGATAAGGCCGGCTTCATCAAG
AGACAGCTGGTGGAAACCCGGCAGATCACAAAGCACGTGGCACAGATCCTGGACTCCCGGATGAACACTA
AGTACGACGAGAATGACAAGCTGATCCGGGAAGTGAAAGTGATCACCCTGAAGTCCAAGCTGGTGTCCGA
TTTCCGGAAGGATTTCCAGTTTTACAAAGTGCGCGAGATCAACAACTACCACCACGCCCACGACGCCTAC
CTGAACGCCGTCGTGGGAACCGCCCTGATCAAAAAGTACCCTAAGCTGGAAAGCGAGTTCGTGTACGGCG
ACTACAAGGTGTACGACGTGCGGAAGATGATCGCCAAGAGCGAGCAGGAAATCGGCAAGGCTACCGCCAA
GTACTTCTTCTACAGCAACATCATGAACTTTTTCAAGACCGAGATTACCCTGGCCAACGGCGAGATCCGG
AAGCGGCCTCTGATCGAGACAAACGGCGAAACCGGGGAGATCGTGTGGGATAAGGGCCGGGATTTTGCCA
CCGTGCGGAAAGTGCTGAGCATGCCCCAAGTGAATATCGTGAAAAAGACCGAGGTGCAGACAGGCGGCTT
CAGCAAAGAGTCTATCCTGCCCAAGAGGAACAGCGATAAGCTGATCGCCAGAAAGAAGGACTGGGACCCT
AAGAAGTACGGCGGCTTCGACAGCCCCACCGTGGCCTATTCTGTGCTGGTGGTGGCCAAAGTGGAAAAGG
GCAAGTCCAAGAAACTGAAGAGTGTGAAAGAGCTGCTGGGGATCACCATCATGGAAAGAAGCAGCTTCGA
GAAGAATCCCATCGACTTTCTGGAAGCCAAGGGCTACAAAGAAGTGAAAAAGGACCTGATCATCAAGCTG
CCTAAGTACTCCCTGTTCGAGCTGGAAAACGGCCGGAAGAGAATGCTGGCCTCTGCCGGCGAACTGCAGA
AGGGAAACGAACTGGCCCTGCCCTCCAAATATGTGAACTTCCTGTACCTGGCCAGCCACTATGAGAAGCT
GAAGGGCTCCCCCGAGGATAATGAGCAGAAACAGCTGTTTGTGGAACAGCACAAGCACTACCTGGACGAG
ATCATCGAGCAGATCAGCGAGTTCTCCAAGAGAGTGATCCTGGCCGACGCTAATCTGGACAAAGTGCTGT
CCGCCTACAACAAGCACCGGGATAAGCCCATCAGAGAGCAGGCCGAGAATATCATCCACCTGTTTACCCT
GACCAATCTGGGAGCCCCTGCCGCCTTCAAGTACTTTGACACCACCATCGACCGGAAGAGGTACACCAGC
ACCAAAGAGGTGCTGGACGCCACCCTGATCCACCAGAGCATCACCGGCCTGTACGAGACACGGATCGACC
TGTCTCAGCTGGGAGGCGACAAAAGGCCGGCGGCCACGAAAAAGGCCGGCCAGGCAAAAAAGAAAAAGTA
AGAATTCCTAGAGCTCGCTGATCAGCCTCGACTGTGCCTTCTAGTTGCCAGCCATCTGTTGTTTGCCCCT
CCCCCGTGCCTTCCTTGACCCTGGAAGGTGCCACTCCCACTGTCCTTTCCTAATAAAATGAGGAAATTGC
ATCGCATTGTCTGAGTAGGTGTCATTCTATTCTGGGGGGTGGGGTGGGGCAGGACAGCAAGGGGGAGGAT
TGGGAAGAGAATAGCAGGCATGCTGGGGAGCGGCCGCAGGAACCCCTAGTGATGGAGTTGGCCACTCCCT
CTCTGCGCGCTCGCTCGCTCACTGAGGCCGGGCGACCAAAGGTCGCCCGACGCCCGGGCTTTGCCCGGGC
GGCCTCAGTGAGCGAGCGAGCGCGCAGCTGCCTGCAGGGGCGCCTGATGCGGTATTTTCTCCTTACGCAT
CTGTGCGGTATTTCACACCGCATA
[95 nt withheld, positions 5975-6069]
T
[46 nt withheld, positions 6071-6116]
C
[141 nt withheld, positions 6118-6258]
CCTTTGACGTTGGAGTCCACGTTCTTT
[37 nt withheld, positions 6286-6322]
ACTCTATCTCGGGCTATTCTTTTGATTTATAAGGGATTTTGCCGATTTCGGTCTATTGGTTAAAAAATGA
GCTGATTTAACAAAAATTTAACGCGAATTTTAACAAAATATTAACGTTTACAATTTTATGGTGCACTCTC
AGTACAATCTGCTCTGATGCCGCATAGTTAAGCCAGCCCCGACACCCGCCAACACCCGCTGACGCGCCCT
GACGGGCTTGTCTGCTCCCGGCATCCGCTTACAGACAAGCTGTGACCGTCTCCGGGAGCTGCATGTGTCA
GAGGTTTTCACCGTCATCACCGAAACGCGCGAGACGAAAGGGCCTCGTGATACGCCTATTTTTATAGGTT
AATGTCATGATAATAATGGTTTCTTAGACGTCAGGTGGCACTTTTCGGGGAAATGTGCGCGGAACCCCTA
TTTGTTTATTTTTCTAAATACATTCAAATATGTATCCGCTCATGAGACAATAACCCTGATAAATGCTTCA
ATAATATTGAAAAAGGAAGAGTATGAGTATTCAACATTTCCGTGTCGCCCTTATTCCCTTTTTTGCGGCA
TTTTGCCTTCCTGTTTTTGCTCACCCAGAAACGCTGGTGAAAGTAAAAGATGCTGAAGATCAGTTGGGTG
CACGAGTGGGTTACATCGAACTGGATCTCAACAGCGGTAAGATCCTTGAGAGTTTTCGCCCCGAAGAACG
TTTTCCAATGATGAGCACTTTTAAAGTTCTGCTATGTGGCGCGGTATTATCCCGTATTGACGCCGGGCAA
GAGCAACTCGGTCGCCGCATACACTATTCTCAGAATGACTTGGTTGAGTACTCACCAGTCACAGAAAAGC
ATCTTACGGATGGCATGACAGTAAGAGAATTATGCAGTGCTGCCATAACCATGAGTGATAACACTGCGGC
CAACTTACTTCTGACAACGATCGGAGGACCGAAGGAGCTAACCGCTTTTTTGCACAACATGGGGGATCAT
GTAACTCGCCTTGATCGTTGGGAACCGGAGCTGAATGAAGCCATACCAAACGACGAGCGTGACACCACGA
TGCCTGTAGCAATGGCAACAACGTTGCGCAAACTATTAACTGGCGAACTACTTACTCTAGCTTCCCGGCA
ACAATTAATAGACTGGATGGAGGCGGATAAAGTTGCAGGACCACTTCTGCGCTCGGCCCTTCCGGCTGGC
TGGTTTATTGCTGATAAATCTGGAGCCGGTGAGCGTGGAAGCCGCGGTATCATTGCAGCACTGGGGCCAG
ATGGTAAGCCCTCCCGTATCGTAGTTATCTACACGACGGGGAGTCAGGCAACTATGGATGAACGAAATAG
ACAGATCGCTGAGATAGGTGCCTCACTGATTAAGCATTGGTAACTGTCAGACCAAGTTTACTCATATATA
CTTTAGATTGATTTAAAACTTCATTTTTAATTTAAAAGGATCTAGGTGAAGATCCTTTTTGATAATCTCA
TGACCAAAATCCCTTAACGTGAGTTTTCGTTCCACTGAGCGTCAGACCCCGTAGAAAAGATCAAAGGATC
TTCTTGAGATCCTTTTTTTCTGCGCGTAATCTGCTGCTTGCAAACAAAAAAACCACCGCTACCAGCGGTG
GTTTGTTTGCCGGATCAAGAGCTACCAACTCTTTTTCCGAAGGTAACTGGCTTCAGCAGAGCGCAGATAC
CAAATACTGTTCTTCTAGTGTAGCCGTAGTTAGGCCACCACTTCAAGAACTCTGTAGCACCGCCTACATA
CCTCGCTCTGCTAATCCTGTTACCAGTGGCTGCTGCCAGTGGCGATAAGTCGTGTCTTACCGGGTTGGAC
TCAAGACGATAGTTACCGGATAAGGCGCAGCGGTCGGGCTGAACGGGGGGTTCGTGCACACAGCCCAGCT
TGGAGCGAACGACCTACACCGAACTGAGATACCTACAGCGTGAGCTATGAGAAAGCGCCACGCTTCCCGA
AGGGAGAAAGGCGGACAGGTATCCGGTAAGCGGCAGGGTCGGAACAGGAGAGCGCACGAGGGAGCTTCCA
GGGGGAAACGCCTGGTATCTTTATAGTCCTGTCGGGTTTCGCCACCTCTGACTTGAGCGTCGATTTTTGT
GATGCTCGTCAGGGGGGCGGAGCCTATGGAAAAACGCCAGCAACGCGGCCTTTTTACGGTTCCTGGCCTT
TTGCTGGCCTTTTGC
